Addgene plasmid #139092: pCC_07 - hU6-BsmBI-sgRNA(E+F)-barcode-EFS-dxCas9-NLS-VPR-2A-Puro-WPRE
Purpose: Expresses human codon-optimized inactive xCas9 3.7 fused to a transcriptional activator VPR in mammalian cells. For cloning of sgRNAs using BsmBI. Contains a barcode downstream of sgRNA cassette.
Depositing lab: Neville Sanjana. Depositing organization: New York Genome Center. Publication: High-Throughput Screens of PAM-Flexible Cas9 Variants for Gene Knockout and Transcriptional Modulation. Legut M, Daniloski Z, Xue X, McKenzie D, Guo X, Wessels HH, Sanjana NE. Cell Rep. 2020 Mar 3;30(9):2859-2868.e5. doi: 10.1016/j.celrep.2020.02.010. PubMed 32130891.
Backbone
  Vector backbone: lentiCRISPRv2
  Vector type: Mammalian Expression, Lentiviral, CRISPR
  Selectable markers: Puromycin
Growth in bacteria
  Bacterial resistance: Ampicillin, 100 μg/mL
  Growth temperature: 37°C
  Growth strain: NEB Stable
  Copy number: High Copy
Gene/Insert
  Gene/Insert name: dxCas9 3.7-VPR
  Species: Staphylococcus pyogenes
  Mutation: D10A, H840A, A262T, R324L,S409I, E480K, E543D, M694I, E1219V
  Cloning method: Gibson Cloning
Terms and licenses: Academic/Nonprofit Terms; Industry Terms: Not Available to Industry
How to cite: pCC_07 - hU6-BsmBI-sgRNA(E+F)-barcode-EFS-dxCas9-NLS-VPR-2A-Puro-WPRE was a gift from Neville Sanjana (Addgene plasmid # 139092 ; http://n2t.net/addgene:139092 ; RRID:Addgene_139092)
