[The description below was written by a language model from this plasmid's Addgene catalogue record and pLannotate feature annotations shown in this document.]
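Description:
pCC_07 is an all-in-one lentiviral CRISPR activation vector built on the lentiCRISPRv2 backbone, about 14.7 kb in size, for delivering both a guide RNA and a nuclease-dead, PAM-flexible Cas9 activator into mammalian cells. It is propagated in E. coli through a high-copy ColE1/pUC-type origin with ampicillin resistance. The backbone also carries an f1 origin and an SV40/EM7-driven bleomycin/Zeocin resistance cassette lying outside the viral genome. The transfer region has a third-generation design: a CMV enhancer/promoter fused to a truncated HIV-1 5' LTR drives genomic RNA production, followed by the Ψ packaging signal, RRE and cPPT/CTS, and the unit ends in a self-inactivating ΔU3 3' LTR.

Between the LTRs, a human U6 Pol III promoter precedes a BsmBI cloning site for inserting spacer sequences, joined to the modified "E+F" sgRNA scaffold. According to the record, a barcode sits downstream of the guide cassette. The EF-1α core (EFS) promoter then drives human codon-optimized dxCas9 3.7, which carries the catalytic-inactivating D10A and H840A substitutions plus the xCas9 3.7 mutations that broaden PAM recognition. This is fused through an NLS to the tripartite VPR activator; the annotation detects its p65 (RELA) and Epstein-Barr virus Rta activation domains, while the VP64 portion is not annotated. A 2A peptide links this fusion to puromycin N-acetyltransferase for selecting transduced cells, and a WPRE enhances transcript expression. The catalogue lists the species as "Staphylococcus pyogenes", whereas the feature annotation identifies the Cas9 as derived from Streptococcus pyogenes. The construct is suited to targeted gene activation and, given the barcode and the associated publication, to pooled high-throughput screens of PAM-flexible Cas9 variants.
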