Features (pLannotate 1.2.2; 36 found; start..end, strand, type, name):
     31..83      -  misc_feature   bom (fragment): basis of mobility region from pBR322
    238..617     +  enhancer       CMV enhancer: human cytomegalovirus immediate early enhancer
    618..817     +  promoter       CMV promoter: human cytomegalovirus (CMV) immediate early promoter
    835..1015    +  LTR            5' LTR (truncated): truncated 5' long terminal repeat (LTR) from HIV-1
   1062..1187    +  misc_feature   HIV-1 Ψ: packaging signal of human immunodeficiency virus type 1
   1171..1534    +  CDS            HIV-1 gag (fragment): gag protein from human immunodeficiency virus 1; gag
   1680..1913    +  misc_feature   RRE: The Rev response element (RRE) of HIV-1 allows for Rev-dependent mRNA export from the nucleus to the cytoplasm.
   2290..2390    +  CDS            Rev (fragment): human immunodeficiency virus 1 (HIV-1) Rev protein; rev; enhances nuclear export of unspliced and incompletely spliced viral mRNAs
   2440..2557    +  misc_feature   cPPT/CTS: central polypurine tract and central termination sequence of HIV-1
   2608..2848    +  promoter       U6 promoter: RNA polymerase III promoter for human U6 snRNA
   2891..2958    +  misc_RNA       tracrRNA (fragment): trans-activating CRISPR RNA for the Streptococcus pyogenes CRISPR/Cas9 system
   2983..3001    +  CDS            small t antigen (fragment): SV40 (simian virus 40) small t antigen
   3027..3238    +  promoter       EF-1α core promoter: core promoter for human elongation factor EF-1α
   3263..7366    +  CDS            Cas9: Cas9 (Csn1) endonuclease from the Streptococcus pyogenes Type II CRISPR/Cas system generates RNA-guided double strand breaks in DNA
   7436..7460    +  protein_bind   attB1: mutant version of attB; recombination site for the Gateway® BP reaction BP Clonase™
   7691..8470    +  CDS            RELA (fragment): TF65_HUMAN - Also known as NFKB3. Experimental evidence at protein level: Swiss-Prot protein existence level 1. NF-kappa-B is a pleiotropic transcription factor present in almost all cell types and is the endpoint of a series of signal transduction events that are initiated by a vast array of stimuli related to many biological processes such as inflammation, immunity, differentiation, cell growth, tumorigenesis and apoptosis. NF-kappa-B is a homo- or heterodimeric complex formed by the Rel-like domain- containing proteins RELA/p65, RELB, NFKB1/p105, NFKB1/p50, REL and NFKB2/p52. The heterodime
   8489..9054    +  CDS            Rta AD (fragment): transcriptional activation domain from the human herpesvirus 4 (Epstein-Barr virus) replication and transcription activator Rta/BRLF1 (Hardwick et al., 1992; Chavez et al., 2015)
   9130..9727    +  CDS            PuroR (fragment): puromycin N-acetyltransferase; pac from Streptomyces; confers resistance to puromycin
   9743..10331   +  misc_feature   WPRE: woodchuck hepatitis virus posttranscriptional regulatory element
  10382..10401   +  misc_feature   cPPT/CTS (fragment): central polypurine tract and central termination sequence of HIV-1
  10403..10636   +  LTR            3' LTR (ΔU3): self-inactivating 3' long terminal repeat (LTR) from HIV-1
  10668..10892   +  polyA_signal   bGH poly(A) signal: bovine growth hormone polyadenylation signal
  10896..10917   +  promoter       SV40 promoter (fragment): SV40 enhancer and early promoter
  10938..11366   +  rep_origin     f1 ori (sequence partly withheld): f1 bacteriophage origin of replication; arrow indicates direction of (+) strand synthesis
  11380..11709   +  promoter       SV40 promoter: SV40 enhancer and early promoter
  11757..11804   +  promoter       EM7 promoter: synthetic bacterial promoter&nbsp
  11823..12197   +  CDS            BleoR: antibiotic-binding protein; Sh ble from Streptoalloteichus hindustanus; confers resistance to bleomycin, phleomycin, and Zeocin™
  12207..12332   +  CDS            ble (fragment): BLE_KLEPN - Experimental evidence at protein level: Swiss-Prot protein existence level 1. Binding protein with a strong affinity to the bleomycin family of antibiotics. Binds to CL990; an antimitotic-antibiotic compound. From Klebsiella pneumoniae.
  12327..12448   +  polyA_signal   SV40 poly(A) signal: SV40 polyadenylation signal
  12519..12541   -  protein_bind   lac operator (fragment): The lac repressor binds to the lac operator to inhibit transcription in E. coli. This inhibition can be relieved by adding lactose or isopropyl-β-D-thiogalactopyranoside (IPTG). lac repressor encoded by lacI
  12545..12575   -  promoter       lac promoter: promoter for the E. coli lac operon
  12590..12611   -  protein_bind   CAP binding site: CAP binding activates transcription in the presence of cAMP. E. coli catabolite activator protein
  12624..12716   -  CDS            lacI (fragment): lac repressor; lacI; The lac repressor binds to the lac operator to inhibit transcription in E. coli. This inhibition can be relieved by adding lactose or isopropyl-β-D-thiogalactopyranoside (IPTG).
  12899..13487   -  rep_origin     ori: high-copy-number ColE1/pMB1/pBR322/pUC origin of replication
  13658..14518   -  CDS            AmpR: β-lactamase; bla; confers resistance to ampicillin, carbenicillin, and related antibiotics
  14519..14623   -  promoter       AmpR promoter: bla
>Addgene plasmid #139092 | pCC_07 - hU6-BsmBI-sgRNA(E+F)-barcode-EFS-dxCas9-NLS-VPR-2A-Puro-WPRE | depositor full sequence | sequence record 269068 | pCC_07 - hU6-BsmBI-sgRNA(E+F)-barcode-EFS-dxCas9-NLS-VPR-2A-Puro-WPRE sequence 14651 bps
GTCGACGGATCGGGAGATCTCCCGATCCCCTATGGTGCACTCTCAGTACAATCTGCTCTGATGCCGCATA
GTTAAGCCAGTATCTGCTCCCTGCTTGTGTGTTGGAGGTCGCTGAGTAGTGCGCGAGCAAAATTTAAGCT
ACAACAAGGCAAGGCTTGACCGACAATTGCATGAAGAATCTGCTTAGGGTTAGGCGTTTTGCGCTGCTTC
GCGATGTACGGGCCAGATATACGCGTTGACATTGATTATTGACTAGTTATTAATAGTAATCAATTACGGG
GTCATTAGTTCATAGCCCATATATGGAGTTCCGCGTTACATAACTTACGGTAAATGGCCCGCCTGGCTGA
CCGCCCAACGACCCCCGCCCATTGACGTCAATAATGACGTATGTTCCCATAGTAACGCCAATAGGGACTT
TCCATTGACGTCAATGGGTGGAGTATTTACGGTAAACTGCCCACTTGGCAGTACATCAAGTGTATCATAT
GCCAAGTACGCCCCCTATTGACGTCAATGACGGTAAATGGCCCGCCTGGCATTATGCCCAGTACATGACC
TTATGGGACTTTCCTACTTGGCAGTACATCTACGTATTAGTCATCGCTATTACCATGGTGATGCGGTTTT
GGCAGTACATCAATGGGCGTGGATAGCGGTTTGACTCACGGGGATTTCCAAGTCTCCACCCCATTGACGT
CAATGGGAGTTTGTTTTGGCACCAAAATCAACGGGACTTTCCAAAATGTCGTAACAACTCCGCCCCATTG
ACGCAAATGGGCGGTAGGCGTGTACGGTGGGAGGTCTATATAAGCAGCGCGTTTTGCCTGTACTGGGTCT
CTCTGGTTAGACCAGATCTGAGCCTGGGAGCTCTCTGGCTAACTAGGGAACCCACTGCTTAAGCCTCAAT
AAAGCTTGCCTTGAGTGCTTCAAGTAGTGTGTGCCCGTCTGTTGTGTGACTCTGGTAACTAGAGATCCCT
CAGACCCTTTTAGTCAGTGTGGAAAATCTCTAGCAGTGGCGCCCGAACAGGGACTTGAAAGCGAAAGGGA
AACCAGAGGAGCTCTCTCGACGCAGGACTCGGCTTGCTGAAGCGCGCACGGCAAGAGGCGAGGGGCGGCG
ACTGGTGAGTACGCCAAAAATTTTGACTAGCGGAGGCTAGAAGGAGAGAGATGGGTGCGAGAGCGTCAGT
ATTAAGCGGGGGAGAATTAGATCGCGATGGGAAAAAATTCGGTTAAGGCCAGGGGGAAAGAAAAAATATA
AATTAAAACATATAGTATGGGCAAGCAGGGAGCTAGAACGATTCGCAGTTAATCCTGGCCTGTTAGAAAC
ATCAGAAGGCTGTAGACAAATACTGGGACAGCTACAACCATCCCTTCAGACAGGATCAGAAGAACTTAGA
TCATTATATAATACAGTAGCAACCCTCTATTGTGTGCATCAAAGGATAGAGATAAAAGACACCAAGGAAG
CTTTAGACAAGATAGAGGAAGAGCAAAACAAAAGTAAGACCACCGCACAGCAAGCGGCCGCTGATCTTCA
GACCTGGAGGAGGAGATATGAGGGACAATTGGAGAAGTGAATTATATAAATATAAAGTAGTAAAAATTGA
ACCATTAGGAGTAGCACCCACCAAGGCAAAGAGAAGAGTGGTGCAGAGAGAAAAAAGAGCAGTGGGAATA
GGAGCTTTGTTCCTTGGGTTCTTGGGAGCAGCAGGAAGCACTATGGGCGCAGCGTCAATGACGCTGACGG
TACAGGCCAGACAATTATTGTCTGGTATAGTGCAGCAGCAGAACAATTTGCTGAGGGCTATTGAGGCGCA
ACAGCATCTGTTGCAACTCACAGTCTGGGGCATCAAGCAGCTCCAGGCAAGAATCCTGGCTGTGGAAAGA
TACCTAAAGGATCAACAGCTCCTGGGGATTTGGGGTTGCTCTGGAAAACTCATTTGCACCACTGCTGTGC
CTTGGAATGCTAGTTGGAGTAATAAATCTCTGGAACAGATTTGGAATCACACGACCTGGATGGAGTGGGA
CAGAGAAATTAACAATTACACAAGCTTAATACACTCCTTAATTGAAGAATCGCAAAACCAGCAAGAAAAG
AATGAACAAGAATTATTGGAATTAGATAAATGGGCAAGTTTGTGGAATTGGTTTAACATAACAAATTGGC
TGTGGTATATAAAATTATTCATAATGATAGTAGGAGGCTTGGTAGGTTTAAGAATAGTTTTTGCTGTACT
TTCTATAGTGAATAGAGTTAGGCAGGGATATTCACCATTATCGTTTCAGACCCACCTCCCAACCCCGAGG
GGACCCGACAGGCCCGAAGGAATAGAAGAAGAAGGTGGAGAGAGAGACAGAGACAGATCCATTCGATTAG
TGAACGGATCGGCACTGCGTGCGCCAATTCTGCAGACAAATGGCAGTATTCATCCACAATTTTAAAAGAA
AAGGGGGGATTGGGGGGTACAGTGCAGGGGAAAGAATAGTAGACATAATAGCAACAGACATACAAACTAA
AGAATTACAAAAACAAATTACAAAAATTCAAAATTTTCGGGTTTATTACAGGGACAGCAGAGATCCAGTT
TGGTTAATTAAGGTACCGAGGGCCTATTTCCCATGATTCCTTCATATTTGCATATACGATACAAGGCTGT
TAGAGAGATAATTAGAATTAATTTGACTGTAAACACAAAGATATTAGTACAAAATACGTGACGTAGAAAG
TAATAATTTCTTGGGTAGTTTGCAGTTTTAAAATTATGTTTTAAAATGGACTATCATATGCTTACCGTAA
CTTGAAAGTATTTCGATTTCTTGGCTTTATATATCTTGTGGAAAGGACGAAACACCGGAGACGGACGTCT
CTGTTTAAGAGCTATGCTGGAAACAGCATAGCAAGTTTAAATAAGGCTAGTCCGTTATCAACTTGAAAAA
GTGGCACCGAGTCGGTGCTTTTTTTGAATTCGTCCAAGCTAGCTAGGTCTTGAAAGGAGTGGGAATTGGC
TCCGGTGCCCGTCAGTGGGCAGAGCGCACATCGCCCACAGTCCCCGAGAAGTTGGGGGGAGGGGTCGGCA
ATTGATCCGGTGCCTAGAGAAGGTGGCGCGGGGTAAACTGGGAAAGTGATGTCGTGTACTGGCTCCGCCT
TTTTCCCGAGGGTGGGGGAGAACCGTATATAAGTGCAGTAGTCGCCGTGAACGTTCTTTTTCGCAACGGG
TTTGCCGCCAGAACACAGGACCGGTTCTAGAGCGCTGCCACCATGGACAAGAAGTACAGCATCGGCCTGG
CCATCGGCACCAACTCTGTGGGCTGGGCCGTGATCACCGACGAGTACAAGGTGCCCAGCAAGAAATTCAA
GGTGCTGGGCAACACCGACCGGCACAGCATCAAGAAGAACCTGATCGGAGCCCTGCTGTTCGACAGCGGC
GAAACAGCCGAGGCCACCCGGCTGAAGAGAACCGCCAGAAGAAGATACACCAGACGGAAGAACCGGATCT
GCTATCTGCAAGAGATCTTCAGCAACGAGATGGCCAAGGTGGACGACAGCTTCTTCCACAGACTGGAAGA
GTCCTTCCTGGTGGAAGAGGATAAGAAGCACGAGCGGCACCCCATCTTCGGCAACATCGTGGACGAGGTG
GCCTACCACGAGAAGTACCCCACCATCTACCACCTGAGAAAGAAACTGGTGGACAGCACCGACAAGGCCG
ACCTGCGGCTGATCTATCTGGCCCTGGCCCACATGATCAAGTTCCGGGGCCACTTCCTGATCGAGGGCGA
CCTGAACCCCGACAACAGCGACGTGGACAAGCTGTTCATCCAGCTGGTGCAGACCTACAACCAGCTGTTC
GAGGAAAACCCCATCAACGCCAGCGGCGTGGACGCCAAGGCCATCCTGTCTGCCAGACTGAGCAAGAGCA
GACGGCTGGAAAATCTGATCGCCCAGCTGCCCGGCGAGAAGAAGAATGGCCTGTTCGGAAACCTGATTGC
CCTGAGCCTGGGCCTGACCCCCAACTTCAAGAGCAACTTCGACCTGGCCGAGGATACCAAACTGCAGCTG
AGCAAGGACACCTACGACGACGACCTGGACAACCTGCTGGCCCAGATCGGCGACCAGTACGCCGACCTGT
TTCTGGCCGCCAAGAACCTGTCCGACGCCATCCTGCTGAGCGACATCCTGAGAGTGAACACCGAGATCAC
CAAGGCCCCCCTGAGCGCCTCTATGATCAAGCTGTACGACGAGCACCACCAGGACCTGACCCTGCTGAAA
GCTCTCGTGCGGCAGCAGCTGCCTGAGAAGTACAAAGAGATTTTCTTCGACCAGAGCAAGAACGGCTACG
CCGGCTACATTGACGGCGGAGCCAGCCAGGAAGAGTTCTACAAGTTCATCAAGCCCATCCTGGAAAAGAT
GGACGGCACCGAGGAACTGCTCGTGAAGCTGAACAGAGAGGACCTGCTGCGGAAGCAGCGGACCTTCGAC
AACGGCATCATCCCCCACCAGATCCACCTGGGAGAGCTGCACGCCATTCTGCGGCGGCAGGAAGATTTTT
ACCCATTCCTGAAGGACAACCGGGAAAAGATCGAGAAGATCCTGACCTTCCGCATCCCCTACTACGTGGG
CCCTCTGGCCAGGGGAAACAGCAGATTCGCCTGGATGACCAGAAAGAGCGAGGAAACCATCACCCCCTGG
AACTTCGAGAAGGTGGTGGACAAGGGCGCTTCCGCCCAGAGCTTCATCGAGCGGATGACCAACTTCGATA
AGAACCTGCCCAACGAGAAGGTGCTGCCCAAGCACAGCCTGCTGTACGAGTACTTCACCGTGTATAACGA
GCTGACCAAAGTGAAATACGTGACCGAGGGAATGAGAAAGCCCGCCTTCCTGAGCGGCGACCAGAAAAAG
GCCATCGTGGACCTGCTGTTCAAGACCAACCGGAAAGTGACCGTGAAGCAGCTGAAAGAGGACTACTTCA
AGAAAATCGAGTGCTTCGACTCCGTGGAAATCTCCGGCGTGGAAGATCGGTTCAACGCCTCCCTGGGCAC
ATACCACGATCTGCTGAAAATTATCAAGGACAAGGACTTCCTGGACAATGAGGAAAACGAGGACATTCTG
GAAGATATCGTGCTGACCCTGACACTGTTTGAGGACAGAGAGATGATCGAGGAACGGCTGAAAACCTATG
CCCACCTGTTCGACGACAAAGTGATGAAGCAGCTGAAGCGGCGGAGATACACCGGCTGGGGCAGGCTGAG
CCGGAAGCTGATCAACGGCATCCGGGACAAGCAGTCCGGCAAGACAATCCTGGATTTCCTGAAGTCCGAC
GGCTTCGCCAACAGAAACTTCATCCAGCTGATCCACGACGACAGCCTGACCTTTAAAGAGGACATCCAGA
AAGCCCAGGTGTCCGGCCAGGGCGATAGCCTGCACGAGCACATTGCCAATCTGGCCGGCAGCCCCGCCAT
TAAGAAGGGCATCCTGCAGACAGTGAAGGTGGTGGACGAGCTCGTGAAAGTGATGGGCCGGCACAAGCCC
GAGAACATCGTGATCGAAATGGCCAGAGAGAACCAGACCACCCAGAAGGGACAGAAGAACAGCCGCGAGA
GAATGAAGCGGATCGAAGAGGGCATCAAAGAGCTGGGCAGCCAGATCCTGAAAGAACACCCCGTGGAAAA
CACCCAGCTGCAGAACGAGAAGCTGTACCTGTACTACCTGCAGAATGGGCGGGATATGTACGTGGACCAG
GAACTGGACATCAACCGGCTGTCCGACTACGATGTGGACGCTATCGTGCCTCAGAGCTTTCTGAAGGACG
ACTCCATCGACAACAAGGTGCTGACCAGAAGCGACAAGAACCGGGGCAAGAGCGACAACGTGCCCTCCGA
AGAGGTCGTGAAGAAGATGAAGAACTACTGGCGGCAGCTGCTGAACGCCAAGCTGATTACCCAGAGAAAG
TTCGACAATCTGACCAAGGCCGAGAGAGGCGGCCTGAGCGAACTGGATAAAGCCGGCTTCATCAAGAGAC
AGCTGGTGGAAACCCGGCAGATCACAAAGCACGTGGCACAGATCCTGGACTCCCGGATGAACACTAAGTA
CGACGAGAATGACAAGCTGATCCGGGAAGTGAAAGTGATCACCCTGAAGTCCAAGCTGGTGTCCGATTTC
CGGAAGGATTTCCAGTTTTACAAAGTGCGCGAGATCAACAACTACCACCACGCCCACGACGCCTACCTGA
ACGCCGTCGTGGGAACCGCCCTGATCAAAAAGTACCCTAAGCTGGAAAGCGAGTTCGTGTACGGCGACTA
CAAGGTGTACGACGTGCGGAAGATGATCGCCAAGAGCGAGCAGGAAATCGGCAAGGCTACCGCCAAGTAC
TTCTTCTACAGCAACATCATGAACTTTTTCAAGACCGAGATTACCCTGGCCAACGGCGAGATCCGGAAGC
GGCCTCTGATCGAGACAAACGGCGAAACCGGGGAGATCGTGTGGGATAAGGGCCGGGATTTTGCCACCGT
GCGGAAAGTGCTGAGCATGCCCCAAGTGAATATCGTGAAAAAGACCGAGGTGCAGACAGGCGGCTTCAGC
AAAGAGTCTATCCTGCCCAAGAGGAACAGCGATAAGCTGATCGCCAGAAAGAAGGACTGGGACCCTAAGA
AGTACGGCGGCTTCGACAGCCCCACCGTGGCCTATTCTGTGCTGGTGGTGGCCAAAGTGGAAAAGGGCAA
GTCCAAGAAACTGAAGAGTGTGAAAGAGCTGCTGGGGATCACCATCATGGAAAGAAGCAGCTTCGAGAAG
AATCCCATCGACTTTCTGGAAGCCAAGGGCTACAAAGAAGTGAAAAAGGACCTGATCATCAAGCTGCCTA
AGTACTCCCTGTTCGAGCTGGAAAACGGCCGGAAGAGAATGCTGGCCTCTGCCGGCGTGCTGCAGAAGGG
AAACGAACTGGCCCTGCCCTCCAAATATGTGAACTTCCTGTACCTGGCCAGCCACTATGAGAAGCTGAAG
GGCTCCCCCGAGGATAATGAGCAGAAACAGCTGTTTGTGGAACAGCACAAGCACTACCTGGACGAGATCA
TCGAGCAGATCAGCGAGTTCTCCAAGAGAGTGATCCTGGCCGACGCTAATCTGGACAAAGTGCTGTCCGC
CTACAACAAGCACCGGGATAAGCCCATCAGAGAGCAGGCCGAGAATATCATCCACCTGTTTACCCTGACC
AATCTGGGAGCCCCTGCCGCCTTCAAGTACTTTGACACCACCATCGACCGGAAGAGGTACACCAGCACCA
AAGAGGTGCTGGACGCCACCCTGATCCACCAGAGCATCACCGGCCTGTACGAGACACGGATCGACCTGTC
TCAGCTGGGAGGCGACAGCAGGGCTGACCCCAAGAAGAAGAGGAAGGTGTCGCCAGGGATCCGTCGACTT
GACGCGTTGATATCAACAAGTTTGTACAAAAAAGCAGGCTACAAAGAGGCCAGCGGTTCCGGACGGGCTG
ACGCATTGGACGATTTTGATCTGGATATGCTGGGAAGTGACGCCCTCGATGATTTTGACCTTGACATGCT
TGGTTCGGATGCCCTTGATGACTTTGACCTCGACATGCTCGGCAGTGACGCCCTTGATGATTTCGACCTG
GACATGCTGATTAACTCTAGAAGTTCCGGATCTCCGAAAAAGAAACGCAAAGTTGGTAGCCAGTACCTGC
CCGACACCGACGACCGGCACCGGATCGAGGAAAAGCGGAAGCGGACCTACGAGACATTCAAGAGCATCAT
GAAGAAGTCCCCCTTCAGCGGCCCCACCGACCCTAGACCTCCACCTAGAAGAATCGCCGTGCCCAGCAGA
TCCAGCGCCAGCGTGCCAAAACCTGCCCCCCAGCCTTACCCCTTCACCAGCAGCCTGAGCACCATCAACT
ACGACGAGTTCCCTACCATGGTGTTCCCCAGCGGCCAGATCTCTCAGGCCTCTGCTCTGGCTCCAGCCCC
TCCTCAGGTGCTGCCTCAGGCTCCTGCTCCTGCACCAGCTCCAGCCATGGTGTCTGCACTGGCTCAGGCA
CCAGCACCCGTGCCTGTGCTGGCTCCTGGACCTCCACAGGCTGTGGCTCCACCAGCCCCTAAACCTACAC
AGGCCGGCGAGGGCACACTGTCTGAAGCTCTGCTGCAGCTGCAGTTCGACGACGAGGATCTGGGAGCCCT
GCTGGGAAACAGCACCGATCCTGCCGTGTTCACCGACCTGGCCAGCGTGGACAACAGCGAGTTCCAGCAG
CTGCTGAACCAGGGCATCCCTGTGGCCCCTCACACCACCGAGCCCATGCTGATGGAATACCCCGAGGCCA
TCACCCGGCTCGTGACAGGCGCTCAGAGGCCTCCTGATCCAGCTCCTGCCCCTCTGGGAGCACCAGGCCT
GCCTAATGGACTGCTGTCTGGCGACGAGGACTTCAGCTCTATCGCCGATATGGATTTCTCAGCCTTGCTG
GGCTCTGGCAGCGGCAGCCGGGATTCCAGGGAAGGGATGTTTTTGCCGAAGCCTGAGGCCGGCTCCGCTA
TTAGTGACGTGTTTGAGGGCCGCGAGGTGTGCCAGCCAAAACGAATCCGGCCATTTCATCCTCCAGGAAG
TCCATGGGCCAACCGCCCACTCCCCGCCAGCCTCGCACCAACACCAACCGGTCCAGTACATGAGCCAGTC
GGGTCACTGACCCCGGCACCAGTCCCTCAGCCACTGGATCCAGCGCCCGCAGTGACTCCCGAGGCCAGTC
ACCTGTTGGAGGATCCCGATGAAGAAACGAGCCAGGCTGTCAAAGCCCTTCGGGAGATGGCCGATACTGT
GATTCCCCAGAAGGAAGAGGCTGCAATCTGTGGCCAAATGGACCTTTCCCATCCGCCCCCAAGGGGCCAT
CTGGATGAGCTGACAACCACACTTGAGTCCATGACCGAGGATCTGAACCTGGACTCACCCCTGACCCCGG
AATTGAACGAGATTCTGGATACCTTCCTGAACGACGAGTGCCTCTTGCATGCCATGCATATCAGCACAGG
ACTGTCCATCTTCGACACATCTCTCTTTGAATTCGGATCCGGCGCAACAAACTTCTCTCTGCTGAAACAA
GCCGGAGATGTCGAAGAGAATCCTGGACCGACCGAGTACAAGCCCACGGTGCGCCTCGCCACCCGCGACG
ACGTCCCCAGGGCCGTACGCACCCTCGCCGCCGCGTTCGCCGACTACCCCGCCACGCGCCACACCGTCGA
TCCGGACCGCCACATCGAGCGGGTCACCGAGCTGCAAGAACTCTTCCTCACGCGCGTCGGGCTCGACATC
GGCAAGGTGTGGGTCGCGGACGACGGCGCCGCGGTGGCGGTCTGGACCACGCCGGAGAGCGTCGAAGCGG
GGGCGGTGTTCGCCGAGATCGGCCCGCGCATGGCCGAGTTGAGCGGTTCCCGGCTGGCCGCGCAGCAACA
GATGGAAGGCCTCCTGGCGCCGCACCGGCCCAAGGAGCCCGCGTGGTTCCTGGCCACCGTCGGAGTCTCG
CCCGACCACCAGGGCAAGGGTCTGGGCAGCGCCGTCGTGCTCCCCGGAGTGGAGGCGGCCGAGCGCGCCG
GGGTGCCCGCCTTCCTGGAGACCTCCGCGCCCCGCAACCTCCCCTTCTACGAGCGGCTCGGCTTCACCGT
CACCGCCGACGTCGAGGTGCCCGAAGGACCGCGCACCTGGTGCATGACCCGCAAGCCCGGTGCCTGAACG
CGTTAAGTCGACAATCAACCTCTGGATTACAAAATTTGTGAAAGATTGACTGGTATTCTTAACTATGTTG
CTCCTTTTACGCTATGTGGATACGCTGCTTTAATGCCTTTGTATCATGCTATTGCTTCCCGTATGGCTTT
CATTTTCTCCTCCTTGTATAAATCCTGGTTGCTGTCTCTTTATGAGGAGTTGTGGCCCGTTGTCAGGCAA
CGTGGCGTGGTGTGCACTGTGTTTGCTGACGCAACCCCCACTGGTTGGGGCATTGCCACCACCTGTCAGC
TCCTTTCCGGGACTTTCGCTTTCCCCCTCCCTATTGCCACGGCGGAACTCATCGCCGCCTGCCTTGCCCG
CTGCTGGACAGGGGCTCGGCTGTTGGGCACTGACAATTCCGTGGTGTTGTCGGGGAAATCATCGTCCTTT
CCTTGGCTGCTCGCCTGTGTTGCCACCTGGATTCTGCGCGGGACGTCCTTCTGCTACGTCCCTTCGGCCC
TCAATCCAGCGGACCTTCCTTCCCGCGGCCTGCTGCCGGCTCTGCGGCCTCTTCCGCGTCTTCGCCTTCG
CCCTCAGACGAGTCGGATCTCCCTTTGGGCCGCCTCCCCGCGTCGACTTTAAGACCAATGACTTACAAGG
CAGCTGTAGATCTTAGCCACTTTTTAAAAGAAAAGGGGGGACTGGAAGGGCTAATTCACTCCCAACGAAG
ACAAGATCTGCTTTTTGCTTGTACTGGGTCTCTCTGGTTAGACCAGATCTGAGCCTGGGAGCTCTCTGGC
TAACTAGGGAACCCACTGCTTAAGCCTCAATAAAGCTTGCCTTGAGTGCTTCAAGTAGTGTGTGCCCGTC
TGTTGTGTGACTCTGGTAACTAGAGATCCCTCAGACCCTTTTAGTCAGTGTGGAAAATCTCTAGCAGGGC
CCGTTTAAACCCGCTGATCAGCCTCGACTGTGCCTTCTAGTTGCCAGCCATCTGTTGTTTGCCCCTCCCC
CGTGCCTTCCTTGACCCTGGAAGGTGCCACTCCCACTGTCCTTTCCTAATAAAATGAGGAAATTGCATCG
CATTGTCTGAGTAGGTGTCATTCTATTCTGGGGGGTGGGGTGGGGCAGGACAGCAAGGGGGAGGATTGGG
AAGACAATAGCAGGCATGCTGGGGATGCGGTGGGCTCTATGGCTTCTGAGGCGGAAAGAACCAGCTGGGG
CTCTAGGGGGTATCCCC
[124 nt withheld, positions 10938-11061]
C
[91 nt withheld, positions 11063-11153]
A
[49 nt withheld, positions 11155-11203]
CCTTTGACGTTGGAGTCCACGTTCTTT
[37 nt withheld, positions 11231-11267]
ACCCTATCTCGGTCTATTCTTTTGATTTATAAGGGATTTTGCCGATTTCGGCCTATTGGTTAAAAAATGA
GCTGATTTAACAAAAATTTAACGCGAATTAATTCTGTGGAATGTGTGTCAGTTAGGGTGTGGAAAGTCCC
CAGGCTCCCCAGCAGGCAGAAGTATGCAAAGCATGCATCTCAATTAGTCAGCAACCAGGTGTGGAAAGTC
CCCAGGCTCCCCAGCAGGCAGAAGTATGCAAAGCATGCATCTCAATTAGTCAGCAACCATAGTCCCGCCC
CTAACTCCGCCCATCCCGCCCCTAACTCCGCCCAGTTCCGCCCATTCTCCGCCCCATGGCTGACTAATTT
TTTTTATTTATGCAGAGGCCGAGGCCGCCTCTGCCTCTGAGCTATTCCAGAAGTAGTGAGGAGGCTTTTT
TGGAGGCCTAGGCTTTTGCAAAAAGCTCCCGGGAGCTTGTATATCCATTTTCGGATCTGATCAGCACGTG
TTGACAATTAATCATCGGCATAGTATATCGGCATAGTATAATACGACAAGGTGAGGAACTAAACCATGGC
CAAGTTGACCAGTGCCGTTCCGGTGCTCACCGCGCGCGACGTCGCCGGAGCGGTCGAGTTCTGGACCGAC
CGGCTCGGGTTCTCCCGGGACTTCGTGGAGGACGACTTCGCCGGTGTGGTCCGGGACGACGTGACCCTGT
TCATCAGCGCGGTCCAGGACCAGGTGGTGCCGGACAACACCCTGGCCTGGGTGTGGGTGCGCGGCCTGGA
CGAGCTGTACGCCGAGTGGTCGGAGGTCGTGTCCACGAACTTCCGGGACGCCTCCGGGCCGGCCATGACC
GAGATCGGCGAGCAGCCGTGGGGGCGGGAGTTCGCCCTGCGCGACCCGGCCGGCAACTGCGTGCACTTCG
TGGCCGAGGAGCAGGACTGACACGTGCTACGAGATTTCGATTCCACCGCCGCCTTCTATGAAAGGTTGGG
CTTCGGAATCGTTTTCCGGGACGCCGGCTGGATGATCCTCCAGCGCGGGGATCTCATGCTGGAGTTCTTC
GCCCACCCCAACTTGTTTATTGCAGCTTATAATGGTTACAAATAAAGCAATAGCATCACAAATTTCACAA
ATAAAGCATTTTTTTCACTGCATTCTAGTTGTGGTTTGTCCAAACTCATCAATGTATCTTATCATGTCTG
TATACCGTCGACCTCTAGCTAGAGCTTGGCGTAATCATGGTCATAGCTGTTTCCTGTGTGAAATTGTTAT
CCGCTCACAATTCCACACAACATACGAGCCGGAAGCATAAAGTGTAAAGCCTGGGGTGCCTAATGAGTGA
GCTAACTCACATTAATTGCGTTGCGCTCACTGCCCGCTTTCCAGTCGGGAAACCTGTCGTGCCAGCTGCA
TTAATGAATCGGCCAACGCGCGGGGAGAGGCGGTTTGCGTATTGGGCGCTCTTCCGCTTCCTCGCTCACT
GACTCGCTGCGCTCGGTCGTTCGGCTGCGGCGAGCGGTATCAGCTCACTCAAAGGCGGTAATACGGTTAT
CCACAGAATCAGGGGATAACGCAGGAAAGAACATGTGAGCAAAAGGCCAGCAAAAGGCCAGGAACCGTAA
AAAGGCCGCGTTGCTGGCGTTTTTCCATAGGCTCCGCCCCCCTGACGAGCATCACAAAAATCGACGCTCA
AGTCAGAGGTGGCGAAACCCGACAGGACTATAAAGATACCAGGCGTTTCCCCCTGGAAGCTCCCTCGTGC
GCTCTCCTGTTCCGACCCTGCCGCTTACCGGATACCTGTCCGCCTTTCTCCCTTCGGGAAGCGTGGCGCT
TTCTCATAGCTCACGCTGTAGGTATCTCAGTTCGGTGTAGGTCGTTCGCTCCAAGCTGGGCTGTGTGCAC
GAACCCCCCGTTCAGCCCGACCGCTGCGCCTTATCCGGTAACTATCGTCTTGAGTCCAACCCGGTAAGAC
ACGACTTATCGCCACTGGCAGCAGCCACTGGTAACAGGATTAGCAGAGCGAGGTATGTAGGCGGTGCTAC
AGAGTTCTTGAAGTGGTGGCCTAACTACGGCTACACTAGAAGAACAGTATTTGGTATCTGCGCTCTGCTG
AAGCCAGTTACCTTCGGAAAAAGAGTTGGTAGCTCTTGATCCGGCAAACAAACCACCGCTGGTAGCGGTG
GTTTTTTTGTTTGCAAGCAGCAGATTACGCGCAGAAAAAAAGGATCTCAAGAAGATCCTTTGATCTTTTC
TACGGGGTCTGACGCTCAGTGGAACGAAAACTCACGTTAAGGGATTTTGGTCATGAGATTATCAAAAAGG
ATCTTCACCTAGATCCTTTTAAATTAAAAATGAAGTTTTAAATCAATCTAAAGTATATATGAGTAAACTT
GGTCTGACAGTTACCAATGCTTAATCAGTGAGGCACCTATCTCAGCGATCTGTCTATTTCGTTCATCCAT
AGTTGCCTGACTCCCCGTCGTGTAGATAACTACGATACGGGAGGGCTTACCATCTGGCCCCAGTGCTGCA
ATGATACCGCGAGACCCACGCTCACCGGCTCCAGATTTATCAGCAATAAACCAGCCAGCCGGAAGGGCCG
AGCGCAGAAGTGGTCCTGCAACTTTATCCGCCTCCATCCAGTCTATTAATTGTTGCCGGGAAGCTAGAGT
AAGTAGTTCGCCAGTTAATAGTTTGCGCAACGTTGTTGCCATTGCTACAGGCATCGTGGTGTCACGCTCG
TCGTTTGGTATGGCTTCATTCAGCTCCGGTTCCCAACGATCAAGGCGAGTTACATGATCCCCCATGTTGT
GCAAAAAAGCGGTTAGCTCCTTCGGTCCTCCGATCGTTGTCAGAAGTAAGTTGGCCGCAGTGTTATCACT
CATGGTTATGGCAGCACTGCATAATTCTCTTACTGTCATGCCATCCGTAAGATGCTTTTCTGTGACTGGT
GAGTACTCAACCAAGTCATTCTGAGAATAGTGTATGCGGCGACCGAGTTGCTCTTGCCCGGCGTCAATAC
GGGATAATACCGCGCCACATAGCAGAACTTTAAAAGTGCTCATCATTGGAAAACGTTCTTCGGGGCGAAA
ACTCTCAAGGATCTTACCGCTGTTGAGATCCAGTTCGATGTAACCCACTCGTGCACCCAACTGATCTTCA
GCATCTTTTACTTTCACCAGCGTTTCTGGGTGAGCAAAAACAGGAAGGCAAAATGCCGCAAAAAAGGGAA
TAAGGGCGACACGGAAATGTTGAATACTCATACTCTTCCTTTTTCAATATTATTGAAGCATTTATCAGGG
TTATTGTCTCATGAGCGGATACATATTTGAATGTATTTAGAAAAATAAACAAATAGGGGTTCCGCGCACA
TTTCCCCGAAAAGTGCCACCTGAC
