Features (pLannotate 1.2.2; 36 found; start..end, strand, type, name):
     31..83      -  misc_feature   bom (fragment): basis of mobility region from pBR322
    238..617     +  enhancer       CMV enhancer: human cytomegalovirus immediate early enhancer
    618..817     +  promoter       CMV promoter: human cytomegalovirus (CMV) immediate early promoter
    835..1015    +  LTR            5' LTR (truncated): truncated 5' long terminal repeat (LTR) from HIV-1
   1062..1187    +  misc_feature   HIV-1 Ψ: packaging signal of human immunodeficiency virus type 1
   1171..1534    +  CDS            HIV-1 gag (fragment): gag protein from human immunodeficiency virus 1; gag
   1680..1913    +  misc_feature   RRE: The Rev response element (RRE) of HIV-1 allows for Rev-dependent mRNA export from the nucleus to the cytoplasm.
   2290..2390    +  CDS            Rev (fragment): human immunodeficiency virus 1 (HIV-1) Rev protein; rev; enhances nuclear export of unspliced and incompletely spliced viral mRNAs
   2440..2557    +  misc_feature   cPPT/CTS: central polypurine tract and central termination sequence of HIV-1
   2608..2848    +  promoter       U6 promoter: RNA polymerase III promoter for human U6 snRNA
   2891..2958    +  misc_RNA       tracrRNA (fragment): trans-activating CRISPR RNA for the Streptococcus pyogenes CRISPR/Cas9 system
   2983..3001    +  CDS            small t antigen (fragment): SV40 (simian virus 40) small t antigen
   3027..3238    +  promoter       EF-1α core promoter: core promoter for human elongation factor EF-1α
   3263..7366    +  CDS            Cas9: Cas9 (Csn1) endonuclease from the Streptococcus pyogenes Type II CRISPR/Cas system generates RNA-guided double strand breaks in DNA
   7436..7460    +  protein_bind   attB1: mutant version of attB; recombination site for the Gateway® BP reaction BP Clonase™
   7691..8470    +  CDS            RELA (fragment): TF65_HUMAN - Also known as NFKB3. Experimental evidence at protein level: Swiss-Prot protein existence level 1. NF-kappa-B is a pleiotropic transcription factor present in almost all cell types and is the endpoint of a series of signal transduction events that are initiated by a vast array of stimuli related to many biological processes such as inflammation, immunity, differentiation, cell growth, tumorigenesis and apoptosis. NF-kappa-B is a homo- or heterodimeric complex formed by the Rel-like domain- containing proteins RELA/p65, RELB, NFKB1/p105, NFKB1/p50, REL and NFKB2/p52. The heterodime
   8489..9054    +  CDS            Rta AD (fragment): transcriptional activation domain from the human herpesvirus 4 (Epstein-Barr virus) replication and transcription activator Rta/BRLF1 (Hardwick et al., 1992; Chavez et al., 2015)
   9130..9727    +  CDS            PuroR (fragment): puromycin N-acetyltransferase; pac from Streptomyces; confers resistance to puromycin
   9743..10331   +  misc_feature   WPRE: woodchuck hepatitis virus posttranscriptional regulatory element
  10382..10401   +  misc_feature   cPPT/CTS (fragment): central polypurine tract and central termination sequence of HIV-1
  10403..10636   +  LTR            3' LTR (ΔU3): self-inactivating 3' long terminal repeat (LTR) from HIV-1
  10668..10892   +  polyA_signal   bGH poly(A) signal: bovine growth hormone polyadenylation signal
  10896..10917   +  promoter       SV40 promoter (fragment): SV40 enhancer and early promoter
  10938..11366   +  rep_origin     f1 ori (sequence partly withheld): f1 bacteriophage origin of replication; arrow indicates direction of (+) strand synthesis
  11380..11709   +  promoter       SV40 promoter: SV40 enhancer and early promoter
  11757..11804   +  promoter       EM7 promoter: synthetic bacterial promoter&nbsp
  11823..12197   +  CDS            BleoR: antibiotic-binding protein; Sh ble from Streptoalloteichus hindustanus; confers resistance to bleomycin, phleomycin, and Zeocin™
  12207..12332   +  CDS            ble (fragment): BLE_KLEPN - Experimental evidence at protein level: Swiss-Prot protein existence level 1. Binding protein with a strong affinity to the bleomycin family of antibiotics. Binds to CL990; an antimitotic-antibiotic compound. From Klebsiella pneumoniae.
  12327..12448   +  polyA_signal   SV40 poly(A) signal: SV40 polyadenylation signal
  12519..12541   -  protein_bind   lac operator (fragment): The lac repressor binds to the lac operator to inhibit transcription in E. coli. This inhibition can be relieved by adding lactose or isopropyl-β-D-thiogalactopyranoside (IPTG). lac repressor encoded by lacI
  12545..12575   -  promoter       lac promoter: promoter for the E. coli lac operon
  12590..12611   -  protein_bind   CAP binding site: CAP binding activates transcription in the presence of cAMP. E. coli catabolite activator protein
  12624..12716   -  CDS            lacI (fragment): lac repressor; lacI; The lac repressor binds to the lac operator to inhibit transcription in E. coli. This inhibition can be relieved by adding lactose or isopropyl-β-D-thiogalactopyranoside (IPTG).
  12899..13487   -  rep_origin     ori: high-copy-number ColE1/pMB1/pBR322/pUC origin of replication
  13658..14518   -  CDS            AmpR: β-lactamase; bla; confers resistance to ampicillin, carbenicillin, and related antibiotics
  14519..14623   -  promoter       AmpR promoter: bla
>Addgene plasmid #139092 | pCC_07 - hU6-BsmBI-sgRNA(E+F)-barcode-EFS-dxCas9-NLS-VPR-2A-Puro-WPRE | addgene full sequence | sequence record 273889 | Addgene NGS Result
GTCGACGGATCGGGAGATCTCCCGATCCCCTATGGTGCACTCTCAGTACAATCTGCTCTGATGCCGCATA
GTTAAGCCAGTATCTGCTCCCTGCTTGTGTGTTGGAGGTCGCTGAGTAGTGCGCGAGCAAAATTTAAGCT
ACAACAAGGCAAGGCTTGACCGACAATTGCATGAAGAATCTGCTTAGGGTTAGGCGTTTTGCGCTGCTTC
GCGATGTACGGGCCAGATATACGCGTTGACATTGATTATTGACTAGTTATTAATAGTAATCAATTACGGG
GTCATTAGTTCATAGCCCATATATGGAGTTCCGCGTTACATAACTTACGGTAAATGGCCCGCCTGGCTGA
CCGCCCAACGACCCCCGCCCATTGACGTCAATAATGACGTATGTTCCCATAGTAACGCCAATAGGGACTT
TCCATTGACGTCAATGGGTGGAGTATTTACGGTAAACTGCCCACTTGGCAGTACATCAAGTGTATCATAT
GCCAAGTACGCCCCCTATTGACGTCAATGACGGTAAATGGCCCGCCTGGCATTATGCCCAGTACATGACC
TTATGGGACTTTCCTACTTGGCAGTACATCTACGTATTAGTCATCGCTATTACCATGGTGATGCGGTTTT
GGCAGTACATCAATGGGCGTGGATAGCGGTTTGACTCACGGGGATTTCCAAGTCTCCACCCCATTGACGT
CAATGGGAGTTTGTTTTGGCACCAAAATCAACGGGACTTTCCAAAATGTCGTAACAACTCCGCCCCATTG
ACGCAAATGGGCGGTAGGCGTGTACGGTGGGAGGTCTATATAAGCAGCGCGTTTTGCCTGTACTGGGTCT
CTCTGGTTAGACCAGATCTGAGCCTGGGAGCTCTCTGGCTAACTAGGGAACCCACTGCTTAAGCCTCAAT
AAAGCTTGCCTTGAGTGCTTCAAGTAGTGTGTGCCCGTCTGTTGTGTGACTCTGGTAACTAGAGATCCCT
CAGACCCTTTTAGTCAGTGTGGAAAATCTCTAGCAGTGGCGCCCGAACAGGGACTTGAAAGCGAAAGGGA
AACCAGAGGAGCTCTCTCGACGCAGGACTCGGCTTGCTGAAGCGCGCACGGCAAGAGGCGAGGGGCGGCG
ACTGGTGAGTACGCCAAAAATTTTGACTAGCGGAGGCTAGAAGGAGAGAGATGGGTGCGAGAGCGTCAGT
ATTAAGCGGGGGAGAATTAGATCGCGATGGGAAAAAATTCGGTTAAGGCCAGGGGGAAAGAAAAAATATA
AATTAAAACATATAGTATGGGCAAGCAGGGAGCTAGAACGATTCGCAGTTAATCCTGGCCTGTTAGAAAC
ATCAGAAGGCTGTAGACAAATACTGGGACAGCTACAACCATCCCTTCAGACAGGATCAGAAGAACTTAGA
TCATTATATAATACAGTAGCAACCCTCTATTGTGTGCATCAAAGGATAGAGATAAAAGACACCAAGGAAG
CTTTAGACAAGATAGAGGAAGAGCAAAACAAAAGTAAGACCACCGCACAGCAAGCGGCCGCTGATCTTCA
GACCTGGAGGAGGAGATATGAGGGACAATTGGAGAAGTGAATTATATAAATATAAAGTAGTAAAAATTGA
ACCATTAGGAGTAGCACCCACCAAGGCAAAGAGAAGAGTGGTGCAGAGAGAAAAAAGAGCAGTGGGAATA
GGAGCTTTGTTCCTTGGGTTCTTGGGAGCAGCAGGAAGCACTATGGGCGCAGCGTCAATGACGCTGACGG
TACAGGCCAGACAATTATTGTCTGGTATAGTGCAGCAGCAGAACAATTTGCTGAGGGCTATTGAGGCGCA
ACAGCATCTGTTGCAACTCACAGTCTGGGGCATCAAGCAGCTCCAGGCAAGAATCCTGGCTGTGGAAAGA
TACCTAAAGGATCAACAGCTCCTGGGGATTTGGGGTTGCTCTGGAAAACTCATTTGCACCACTGCTGTGC
CTTGGAATGCTAGTTGGAGTAATAAATCTCTGGAACAGATTTGGAATCACACGACCTGGATGGAGTGGGA
CAGAGAAATTAACAATTACACAAGCTTAATACACTCCTTAATTGAAGAATCGCAAAACCAGCAAGAAAAG
AATGAACAAGAATTATTGGAATTAGATAAATGGGCAAGTTTGTGGAATTGGTTTAACATAACAAATTGGC
TGTGGTATATAAAATTATTCATAATGATAGTAGGAGGCTTGGTAGGTTTAAGAATAGTTTTTGCTGTACT
TTCTATAGTGAATAGAGTTAGGCAGGGATATTCACCATTATCGTTTCAGACCCACCTCCCAACCCCGAGG
GGACCCGACAGGCCCGAAGGAATAGAAGAAGAAGGTGGAGAGAGAGACAGAGACAGATCCATTCGATTAG
TGAACGGATCGGCACTGCGTGCGCCAATTCTGCAGACAAATGGCAGTATTCATCCACAATTTTAAAAGAA
AAGGGGGGATTGGGGGGTACAGTGCAGGGGAAAGAATAGTAGACATAATAGCAACAGACATACAAACTAA
AGAATTACAAAAACAAATTACAAAAATTCAAAATTTTCGGGTTTATTACAGGGACAGCAGAGATCCAGTT
TGGTTAATTAAGGTACCGAGGGCCTATTTCCCATGATTCCTTCATATTTGCATATACGATACAAGGCTGT
TAGAGAGATAATTAGAATTAATTTGACTGTAAACACAAAGATATTAGTACAAAATACGTGACGTAGAAAG
TAATAATTTCTTGGGTAGTTTGCAGTTTTAAAATTATGTTTTAAAATGGACTATCATATGCTTACCGTAA
CTTGAAAGTATTTCGATTTCTTGGCTTTATATATCTTGTGGAAAGGACGAAACACCGGAGACGGACGTCT
CTGTTTAAGAGCTATGCTGGAAACAGCATAGCAAGTTTAAATAAGGCTAGTCCGTTATCAACTTGAAAAA
GTGGCACCGAGTCGGTGCTTTTTTTGAATTCGTCCAAGCTAGCTAGGTCTTGAAAGGAGTGGGAATTGGC
TCCGGTGCCCGTCAGTGGGCAGAGCGCACATCGCCCACAGTCCCCGAGAAGTTGGGGGGAGGGGTCGGCA
ATTGATCCGGTGCCTAGAGAAGGTGGCGCGGGGTAAACTGGGAAAGTGATGTCGTGTACTGGCTCCGCCT
TTTTCCCGAGGGTGGGGGAGAACCGTATATAAGTGCAGTAGTCGCCGTGAACGTTCTTTTTCGCAACGGG
TTTGCCGCCAGAACACAGGACCGGTTCTAGAGCGCTGCCACCATGGACAAGAAGTACAGCATCGGCCTGG
CCATCGGCACCAACTCTGTGGGCTGGGCCGTGATCACCGACGAGTACAAGGTGCCCAGCAAGAAATTCAA
GGTGCTGGGCAACACCGACCGGCACAGCATCAAGAAGAACCTGATCGGAGCCCTGCTGTTCGACAGCGGC
GAAACAGCCGAGGCCACCCGGCTGAAGAGAACCGCCAGAAGAAGATACACCAGACGGAAGAACCGGATCT
GCTATCTGCAAGAGATCTTCAGCAACGAGATGGCCAAGGTGGACGACAGCTTCTTCCACAGACTGGAAGA
GTCCTTCCTGGTGGAAGAGGATAAGAAGCACGAGCGGCACCCCATCTTCGGCAACATCGTGGACGAGGTG
GCCTACCACGAGAAGTACCCCACCATCTACCACCTGAGAAAGAAACTGGTGGACAGCACCGACAAGGCCG
ACCTGCGGCTGATCTATCTGGCCCTGGCCCACATGATCAAGTTCCGGGGCCACTTCCTGATCGAGGGCGA
CCTGAACCCCGACAACAGCGACGTGGACAAGCTGTTCATCCAGCTGGTGCAGACCTACAACCAGCTGTTC
GAGGAAAACCCCATCAACGCCAGCGGCGTGGACGCCAAGGCCATCCTGTCTGCCAGACTGAGCAAGAGCA
GACGGCTGGAAAATCTGATCGCCCAGCTGCCCGGCGAGAAGAAGAATGGCCTGTTCGGAAACCTGATTGC
CCTGAGCCTGGGCCTGACCCCCAACTTCAAGAGCAACTTCGACCTGGCCGAGGATACCAAACTGCAGCTG
AGCAAGGACACCTACGACGACGACCTGGACAACCTGCTGGCCCAGATCGGCGACCAGTACGCCGACCTGT
TTCTGGCCGCCAAGAACCTGTCCGACGCCATCCTGCTGAGCGACATCCTGAGAGTGAACACCGAGATCAC
CAAGGCCCCCCTGAGCGCCTCTATGATCAAGCTGTACGACGAGCACCACCAGGACCTGACCCTGCTGAAA
GCTCTCGTGCGGCAGCAGCTGCCTGAGAAGTACAAAGAGATTTTCTTCGACCAGAGCAAGAACGGCTACG
CCGGCTACATTGACGGCGGAGCCAGCCAGGAAGAGTTCTACAAGTTCATCAAGCCCATCCTGGAAAAGAT
GGACGGCACCGAGGAACTGCTCGTGAAGCTGAACAGAGAGGACCTGCTGCGGAAGCAGCGGACCTTCGAC
AACGGCATCATCCCCCACCAGATCCACCTGGGAGAGCTGCACGCCATTCTGCGGCGGCAGGAAGATTTTT
ACCCATTCCTGAAGGACAACCGGGAAAAGATCGAGAAGATCCTGACCTTCCGCATCCCCTACTACGTGGG
CCCTCTGGCCAGGGGAAACAGCAGATTCGCCTGGATGACCAGAAAGAGCGAGGAAACCATCACCCCCTGG
AACTTCGAGAAGGTGGTGGACAAGGGCGCTTCCGCCCAGAGCTTCATCGAGCGGATGACCAACTTCGATA
AGAACCTGCCCAACGAGAAGGTGCTGCCCAAGCACAGCCTGCTGTACGAGTACTTCACCGTGTATAACGA
GCTGACCAAAGTGAAATACGTGACCGAGGGAATGAGAAAGCCCGCCTTCCTGAGCGGCGACCAGAAAAAG
GCCATCGTGGACCTGCTGTTCAAGACCAACCGGAAAGTGACCGTGAAGCAGCTGAAAGAGGACTACTTCA
AGAAAATCGAGTGCTTCGACTCCGTGGAAATCTCCGGCGTGGAAGATCGGTTCAACGCCTCCCTGGGCAC
ATACCACGATCTGCTGAAAATTATCAAGGACAAGGACTTCCTGGACAATGAGGAAAACGAGGACATTCTG
GAAGATATCGTGCTGACCCTGACACTGTTTGAGGACAGAGAGATGATCGAGGAACGGCTGAAAACCTATG
CCCACCTGTTCGACGACAAAGTGATGAAGCAGCTGAAGCGGCGGAGATACACCGGCTGGGGCAGGCTGAG
CCGGAAGCTGATCAACGGCATCCGGGACAAGCAGTCCGGCAAGACAATCCTGGATTTCCTGAAGTCCGAC
GGCTTCGCCAACAGAAACTTCATCCAGCTGATCCACGACGACAGCCTGACCTTTAAAGAGGACATCCAGA
AAGCCCAGGTGTCCGGCCAGGGCGATAGCCTGCACGAGCACATTGCCAATCTGGCCGGCAGCCCCGCCAT
TAAGAAGGGCATCCTGCAGACAGTGAAGGTGGTGGACGAGCTCGTGAAAGTGATGGGCCGGCACAAGCCC
GAGAACATCGTGATCGAAATGGCCAGAGAGAACCAGACCACCCAGAAGGGACAGAAGAACAGCCGCGAGA
GAATGAAGCGGATCGAAGAGGGCATCAAAGAGCTGGGCAGCCAGATCCTGAAAGAACACCCCGTGGAAAA
CACCCAGCTGCAGAACGAGAAGCTGTACCTGTACTACCTGCAGAATGGGCGGGATATGTACGTGGACCAG
GAACTGGACATCAACCGGCTGTCCGACTACGATGTGGACGCTATCGTGCCTCAGAGCTTTCTGAAGGACG
ACTCCATCGACAACAAGGTGCTGACCAGAAGCGACAAGAACCGGGGCAAGAGCGACAACGTGCCCTCCGA
AGAGGTCGTGAAGAAGATGAAGAACTACTGGCGGCAGCTGCTGAACGCCAAGCTGATTACCCAGAGAAAG
TTCGACAATCTGACCAAGGCCGAGAGAGGCGGCCTGAGCGAACTGGATAAGGCCGGCTTCATCAAGAGAC
AGCTGGTGGAAACCCGGCAGATCACAAAGCACGTGGCACAGATCCTGGACTCCCGGATGAACACTAAGTA
CGACGAGAATGACAAGCTGATCCGGGAAGTGAAAGTGATCACCCTGAAGTCCAAGCTGGTGTCCGATTTC
CGGAAGGATTTCCAGTTTTACAAAGTGCGCGAGATCAACAACTACCACCACGCCCACGACGCCTACCTGA
ACGCCGTCGTGGGAACCGCCCTGATCAAAAAGTACCCTAAGCTGGAAAGCGAGTTCGTGTACGGCGACTA
CAAGGTGTACGACGTGCGGAAGATGATCGCCAAGAGCGAGCAGGAAATCGGCAAGGCTACCGCCAAGTAC
TTCTTCTACAGCAACATCATGAACTTTTTCAAGACCGAGATTACCCTGGCCAACGGCGAGATCCGGAAGC
GGCCTCTGATCGAGACAAACGGCGAAACCGGGGAGATCGTGTGGGATAAGGGCCGGGATTTTGCCACCGT
GCGGAAAGTGCTGAGCATGCCCCAAGTGAATATCGTGAAAAAGACCGAGGTGCAGACAGGCGGCTTCAGC
AAAGAGTCTATCCTGCCCAAGAGGAACAGCGATAAGCTGATCGCCAGAAAGAAGGACTGGGACCCTAAGA
AGTACGGCGGCTTCGACAGCCCCACCGTGGCCTATTCTGTGCTGGTGGTGGCCAAAGTGGAAAAGGGCAA
GTCCAAGAAACTGAAGAGTGTGAAAGAGCTGCTGGGGATCACCATCATGGAAAGAAGCAGCTTCGAGAAG
AATCCCATCGACTTTCTGGAAGCCAAGGGCTACAAAGAAGTGAAAAAGGACCTGATCATCAAGCTGCCTA
AGTACTCCCTGTTCGAGCTGGAAAACGGCCGGAAGAGAATGCTGGCCTCTGCCGGCGTGCTGCAGAAGGG
AAACGAACTGGCCCTGCCCTCCAAATATGTGAACTTCCTGTACCTGGCCAGCCACTATGAGAAGCTGAAG
GGCTCCCCCGAGGATAATGAGCAGAAACAGCTGTTTGTGGAACAGCACAAGCACTACCTGGACGAGATCA
TCGAGCAGATCAGCGAGTTCTCCAAGAGAGTGATCCTGGCCGACGCTAATCTGGACAAAGTGCTGTCCGC
CTACAACAAGCACCGGGATAAGCCCATCAGAGAGCAGGCCGAGAATATCATCCACCTGTTTACCCTGACC
AATCTGGGAGCCCCTGCCGCCTTCAAGTACTTTGACACCACCATCGACCGGAAGAGGTACACCAGCACCA
AAGAGGTGCTGGACGCCACCCTGATCCACCAGAGCATCACCGGCCTGTACGAGACACGGATCGACCTGTC
TCAGCTGGGAGGCGACAGCAGGGCTGACCCCAAGAAGAAGAGGAAGGTGTCGCCAGGGATCCGTCGACTT
GACGCGTTGATATCAACAAGTTTGTACAAAAAAGCAGGCTACAAAGAGGCCAGCGGTTCCGGACGGGCTG
ACGCATTGGACGATTTTGATCTGGATATGCTGGGAAGTGACGCCCTCGATGATTTTGACCTTGACATGCT
TGGTTCGGATGCCCTTGATGACTTTGACCTCGACATGCTCGGCAGTGACGCCCTTGATGATTTCGACCTG
GACATGCTGATTAACTCTAGAAGTTCCGGATCTCCGAAAAAGAAACGCAAAGTTGGTAGCCAGTACCTGC
CCGACACCGACGACCGGCACCGGATCGAGGAAAAGCGGAAGCGGACCTACGAGACATTCAAGAGCATCAT
GAAGAAGTCCCCCTTCAGCGGCCCCACCGACCCTAGACCTCCACCTAGAAGAATCGCCGTGCCCAGCAGA
TCCAGCGCCAGCGTGCCAAAACCTGCCCCCCAGCCTTACCCCTTCACCAGCAGCCTGAGCACCATCAACT
ACGACGAGTTCCCTACCATGGTGTTCCCCAGCGGCCAGATCTCTCAGGCCTCTGCTCTGGCTCCAGCCCC
TCCTCAGGTGCTGCCTCAGGCTCCTGCTCCTGCACCAGCTCCAGCCATGGTGTCTGCACTGGCTCAGGCA
CCAGCACCCGTGCCTGTGCTGGCTCCTGGACCTCCACAGGCTGTGGCTCCACCAGCCCCTAAACCTACAC
AGGCCGGCGAGGGCACACTGTCTGAAGCTCTGCTGCAGCTGCAGTTCGACGACGAGGATCTGGGAGCCCT
GCTGGGAAACAGCACCGATCCTGCCGTGTTCACCGACCTGGCCAGCGTGGACAACAGCGAGTTCCAGCAG
CTGCTGAACCAGGGCATCCCTGTGGCCCCTCACACCACCGAGCCCATGCTGATGGAATACCCCGAGGCCA
TCACCCGGCTCGTGACAGGCGCTCAGAGGCCTCCTGATCCAGCTCCTGCCCCTCTGGGAGCACCAGGCCT
GCCTAATGGACTGCTGTCTGGCGACGAGGACTTCAGCTCTATCGCCGATATGGATTTCTCAGCCTTGCTG
GGCTCTGGCAGCGGCAGCCGGGATTCCAGGGAAGGGATGTTTTTGCCGAAGCCTGAGGCCGGCTCCGCTA
TTAGTGACGTGTTTGAGGGCCGCGAGGTGTGCCAGCCAAAACGAATCCGGCCATTTCATCCTCCAGGAAG
TCCATGGGCCAACCGCCCACTCCCCGCCAGCCTCGCACCAACACCAACCGGTCCAGTACATGAGCCAGTC
GGGTCACTGACCCCGGCACCAGTCCCTCAGCCACTGGATCCAGCGCCCGCAGTGACTCCCGAGGCCAGTC
ACCTGTTGGAGGATCCCGATGAAGAAACGAGCCAGGCTGTCAAAGCCCTTCGGGAGATGGCCGATACTGT
GATTCCCCAGAAGGAAGAGGCTGCAATCTGTGGCCAAATGGACCTTTCCCATCCGCCCCCAAGGGGCCAT
CTGGATGAGCTGACAACCACACTTGAGTCCATGACCGAGGATCTGAACCTGGACTCACCCCTGACCCCGG
AATTGAACGAGATTCTGGATACCTTCCTGAACGACGAGTGCCTCTTGCATGCCATGCATATCAGCACAGG
ACTGTCCATCTTCGACACATCTCTCTTTGAATTCGGATCCGGCGCAACAAACTTCTCTCTGCTGAAACAA
GCCGGAGATGTCGAAGAGAATCCTGGACCGACCGAGTACAAGCCCACGGTGCGCCTCGCCACCCGCGACG
ACGTCCCCAGGGCCGTACGCACCCTCGCCGCCGCGTTCGCCGACTACCCCGCCACGCGCCACACCGTCGA
TCCGGACCGCCACATCGAGCGGGTCACCGAGCTGCAAGAACTCTTCCTCACGCGCGTCGGGCTCGACATC
GGCAAGGTGTGGGTCGCGGACGACGGCGCCGCGGTGGCGGTCTGGACCACGCCGGAGAGCGTCGAAGCGG
GGGCGGTGTTCGCCGAGATCGGCCCGCGCATGGCCGAGTTGAGCGGTTCCCGGCTGGCCGCGCAGCAACA
GATGGAAGGCCTCCTGGCGCCGCACCGGCCCAAGGAGCCCGCGTGGTTCCTGGCCACCGTCGGAGTCTCG
CCCGACCACCAGGGCAAGGGTCTGGGCAGCGCCGTCGTGCTCCCCGGAGTGGAGGCGGCCGAGCGCGCCG
GGGTGCCCGCCTTCCTGGAGACCTCCGCGCCCCGCAACCTCCCCTTCTACGAGCGGCTCGGCTTCACCGT
CACCGCCGACGTCGAGGTGCCCGAAGGACCGCGCACCTGGTGCATGACCCGCAAGCCCGGTGCCTGAACG
CGTTAAGTCGACAATCAACCTCTGGATTACAAAATTTGTGAAAGATTGACTGGTATTCTTAACTATGTTG
CTCCTTTTACGCTATGTGGATACGCTGCTTTAATGCCTTTGTATCATGCTATTGCTTCCCGTATGGCTTT
CATTTTCTCCTCCTTGTATAAATCCTGGTTGCTGTCTCTTTATGAGGAGTTGTGGCCCGTTGTCAGGCAA
CGTGGCGTGGTGTGCACTGTGTTTGCTGACGCAACCCCCACTGGTTGGGGCATTGCCACCACCTGTCAGC
TCCTTTCCGGGACTTTCGCTTTCCCCCTCCCTATTGCCACGGCGGAACTCATCGCCGCCTGCCTTGCCCG
CTGCTGGACAGGGGCTCGGCTGTTGGGCACTGACAATTCCGTGGTGTTGTCGGGGAAATCATCGTCCTTT
CCTTGGCTGCTCGCCTGTGTTGCCACCTGGATTCTGCGCGGGACGTCCTTCTGCTACGTCCCTTCGGCCC
TCAATCCAGCGGACCTTCCTTCCCGCGGCCTGCTGCCGGCTCTGCGGCCTCTTCCGCGTCTTCGCCTTCG
CCCTCAGACGAGTCGGATCTCCCTTTGGGCCGCCTCCCCGCGTCGACTTTAAGACCAATGACTTACAAGG
CAGCTGTAGATCTTAGCCACTTTTTAAAAGAAAAGGGGGGACTGGAAGGGCTAATTCACTCCCAACGAAG
ACAAGATCTGCTTTTTGCTTGTACTGGGTCTCTCTGGTTAGACCAGATCTGAGCCTGGGAGCTCTCTGGC
TAACTAGGGAACCCACTGCTTAAGCCTCAATAAAGCTTGCCTTGAGTGCTTCAAGTAGTGTGTGCCCGTC
TGTTGTGTGACTCTGGTAACTAGAGATCCCTCAGACCCTTTTAGTCAGTGTGGAAAATCTCTAGCAGGGC
CCGTTTAAACCCGCTGATCAGCCTCGACTGTGCCTTCTAGTTGCCAGCCATCTGTTGTTTGCCCCTCCCC
CGTGCCTTCCTTGACCCTGGAAGGTGCCACTCCCACTGTCCTTTCCTAATAAAATGAGGAAATTGCATCG
CATTGTCTGAGTAGGTGTCATTCTATTCTGGGGGGTGGGGTGGGGCAGGACAGCAAGGGGGAGGATTGGG
AAGACAATAGCAGGCATGCTGGGGATGCGGTGGGCTCTATGGCTTCTGAGGCGGAAAGAACCAGCTGGGG
CTCTAGGGGGTATCCCC
[124 nt withheld, positions 10938-11061]
C
[91 nt withheld, positions 11063-11153]
A
[49 nt withheld, positions 11155-11203]
CCTTTGACGTTGGAGTCCACGTTCTTT
[37 nt withheld, positions 11231-11267]
ACCCTATCTCGGTCTATTCTTTTGATTTATAAGGGATTTTGCCGATTTCGGCCTATTGGTTAAAAAATGA
GCTGATTTAACAAAAATTTAACGCGAATTAATTCTGTGGAATGTGTGTCAGTTAGGGTGTGGAAAGTCCC
CAGGCTCCCCAGCAGGCAGAAGTATGCAAAGCATGCATCTCAATTAGTCAGCAACCAGGTGTGGAAAGTC
CCCAGGCTCCCCAGCAGGCAGAAGTATGCAAAGCATGCATCTCAATTAGTCAGCAACCATAGTCCCGCCC
CTAACTCCGCCCATCCCGCCCCTAACTCCGCCCAGTTCCGCCCATTCTCCGCCCCATGGCTGACTAATTT
TTTTTATTTATGCAGAGGCCGAGGCCGCCTCTGCCTCTGAGCTATTCCAGAAGTAGTGAGGAGGCTTTTT
TGGAGGCCTAGGCTTTTGCAAAAAGCTCCCGGGAGCTTGTATATCCATTTTCGGATCTGATCAGCACGTG
TTGACAATTAATCATCGGCATAGTATATCGGCATAGTATAATACGACAAGGTGAGGAACTAAACCATGGC
CAAGTTGACCAGTGCCGTTCCGGTGCTCACCGCGCGCGACGTCGCCGGAGCGGTCGAGTTCTGGACCGAC
CGGCTCGGGTTCTCCCGGGACTTCGTGGAGGACGACTTCGCCGGTGTGGTCCGGGACGACGTGACCCTGT
TCATCAGCGCGGTCCAGGACCAGGTGGTGCCGGACAACACCCTGGCCTGGGTGTGGGTGCGCGGCCTGGA
CGAGCTGTACGCCGAGTGGTCGGAGGTCGTGTCCACGAACTTCCGGGACGCCTCCGGGCCGGCCATGACC
GAGATCGGCGAGCAGCCGTGGGGGCGGGAGTTCGCCCTGCGCGACCCGGCCGGCAACTGCGTGCACTTCG
TGGCCGAGGAGCAGGACTGACACGTGCTACGAGATTTCGATTCCACCGCCGCCTTCTATGAAAGGTTGGG
CTTCGGAATCGTTTTCCGGGACGCCGGCTGGATGATCCTCCAGCGCGGGGATCTCATGCTGGAGTTCTTC
GCCCACCCCAACTTGTTTATTGCAGCTTATAATGGTTACAAATAAAGCAATAGCATCACAAATTTCACAA
ATAAAGCATTTTTTTCACTGCATTCTAGTTGTGGTTTGTCCAAACTCATCAATGTATCTTATCATGTCTG
TATACCGTCGACCTCTAGCTAGAGCTTGGCGTAATCATGGTCATAGCTGTTTCCTGTGTGAAATTGTTAT
CCGCTCACAATTCCACACAACATACGAGCCGGAAGCATAAAGTGTAAAGCCTGGGGTGCCTAATGAGTGA
GCTAACTCACATTAATTGCGTTGCGCTCACTGCCCGCTTTCCAGTCGGGAAACCTGTCGTGCCAGCTGCA
TTAATGAATCGGCCAACGCGCGGGGAGAGGCGGTTTGCGTATTGGGCGCTCTTCCGCTTCCTCGCTCACT
GACTCGCTGCGCTCGGTCGTTCGGCTGCGGCGAGCGGTATCAGCTCACTCAAAGGCGGTAATACGGTTAT
CCACAGAATCAGGGGATAACGCAGGAAAGAACATGTGAGCAAAAGGCCAGCAAAAGGCCAGGAACCGTAA
AAAGGCCGCGTTGCTGGCGTTTTTCCATAGGCTCCGCCCCCCTGACGAGCATCACAAAAATCGACGCTCA
AGTCAGAGGTGGCGAAACCCGACAGGACTATAAAGATACCAGGCGTTTCCCCCTGGAAGCTCCCTCGTGC
GCTCTCCTGTTCCGACCCTGCCGCTTACCGGATACCTGTCCGCCTTTCTCCCTTCGGGAAGCGTGGCGCT
TTCTCATAGCTCACGCTGTAGGTATCTCAGTTCGGTGTAGGTCGTTCGCTCCAAGCTGGGCTGTGTGCAC
GAACCCCCCGTTCAGCCCGACCGCTGCGCCTTATCCGGTAACTATCGTCTTGAGTCCAACCCGGTAAGAC
ACGACTTATCGCCACTGGCAGCAGCCACTGGTAACAGGATTAGCAGAGCGAGGTATGTAGGCGGTGCTAC
AGAGTTCTTGAAGTGGTGGCCTAACTACGGCTACACTAGAAGAACAGTATTTGGTATCTGCGCTCTGCTG
AAGCCAGTTACCTTCGGAAAAAGAGTTGGTAGCTCTTGATCCGGCAAACAAACCACCGCTGGTAGCGGTG
GTTTTTTTGTTTGCAAGCAGCAGATTACGCGCAGAAAAAAAGGATCTCAAGAAGATCCTTTGATCTTTTC
TACGGGGTCTGACGCTCAGTGGAACGAAAACTCACGTTAAGGGATTTTGGTCATGAGATTATCAAAAAGG
ATCTTCACCTAGATCCTTTTAAATTAAAAATGAAGTTTTAAATCAATCTAAAGTATATATGAGTAAACTT
GGTCTGACAGTTACCAATGCTTAATCAGTGAGGCACCTATCTCAGCGATCTGTCTATTTCGTTCATCCAT
AGTTGCCTGACTCCCCGTCGTGTAGATAACTACGATACGGGAGGGCTTACCATCTGGCCCCAGTGCTGCA
ATGATACCGCGAGACCCACGCTCACCGGCTCCAGATTTATCAGCAATAAACCAGCCAGCCGGAAGGGCCG
AGCGCAGAAGTGGTCCTGCAACTTTATCCGCCTCCATCCAGTCTATTAATTGTTGCCGGGAAGCTAGAGT
AAGTAGTTCGCCAGTTAATAGTTTGCGCAACGTTGTTGCCATTGCTACAGGCATCGTGGTGTCACGCTCG
TCGTTTGGTATGGCTTCATTCAGCTCCGGTTCCCAACGATCAAGGCGAGTTACATGATCCCCCATGTTGT
GCAAAAAAGCGGTTAGCTCCTTCGGTCCTCCGATCGTTGTCAGAAGTAAGTTGGCCGCAGTGTTATCACT
CATGGTTATGGCAGCACTGCATAATTCTCTTACTGTCATGCCATCCGTAAGATGCTTTTCTGTGACTGGT
GAGTACTCAACCAAGTCATTCTGAGAATAGTGTATGCGGCGACCGAGTTGCTCTTGCCCGGCGTCAATAC
GGGATAATACCGCGCCACATAGCAGAACTTTAAAAGTGCTCATCATTGGAAAACGTTCTTCGGGGCGAAA
ACTCTCAAGGATCTTACCGCTGTTGAGATCCAGTTCGATGTAACCCACTCGTGCACCCAACTGATCTTCA
GCATCTTTTACTTTCACCAGCGTTTCTGGGTGAGCAAAAACAGGAAGGCAAAATGCCGCAAAAAAGGGAA
TAAGGGCGACACGGAAATGTTGAATACTCATACTCTTCCTTTTTCAATATTATTGAAGCATTTATCAGGG
TTATTGTCTCATGAGCGGATACATATTTGAATGTATTTAGAAAAATAAACAAATAGGGGTTCCGCGCACA
TTTCCCCGAAAAGTGCCACCTGAC
